>Addgene plasmid #18304 | T4 Lysozyme N40L K43A S44-[A] WT* | addgene partial sequence | sequence record 24092 | 3primeUP
CTANGAAAAGCCCGCTCATTAGGCGGGCTCAGATCTGCTCATGTTTTGACAGCTTATCATCGATAAGCTT
CGGCAATAAATTCTTGATATGTTTTCATATGTTTCCTTTAAATATTTTAATTAGTAATTGTCTATTCAAG
TAATTGTGAATATACTATCACAATTCCAAGAGAAAGTAAACAGCTTTATAGATTTTTATACGCGTCCCAA
GTGCCAGTTCTAAACGTTGTAATGACTCGTTTTGCGCGATTAGGTGTTTGATTATACCATCTACTTTTAG
CTAAGTTAACTGCTGCTTCATCCCAGCGTTTTTGTTGAAGCATACGTAAAGAGTTAGTAAATCCTGCCAC
ACCGGTTTCTCCCATTTGGAAAACCATATTAATCAATGCAGCGCGACGAACCGCATCAAGAGAATCATAA
ACCGGTTTTAATTTAGCATTTCTCAGAATTCCGCGAACAGCAGCATCAACATCCTGATTAAAGAGTTTTT
CAGCCTCATCTTTTGTAATTACACCATTAGTATTACGCCCAATAGCTTTATCTAATTCTGCAGATGCAGC
AGCAAGAAGTGATGGACTTTTTGTAAGCAAATGACCGATGCCAATAGTGTAATAGCCTTCTGTGTCTTTA
TAGATTTTAAGTCTAAGACCTTCATCTATACGTAACATTTCAAATATATTCATAATACCTCCTAAGCATC
GATGGATCCTGTTTCCTGTGTGAAATTGTTATCCGCTCACAATTCCACACATTATACGAGCCGATGATTA
ATTGTCAACAGGGGGATGGGGAGTAAGCTGATCCTGTTTCCTGTGTGAAATTGTTATCCGCTCACAATTC
CACACATTATACGAGCCGATGATTAATTGTCAACAGGGGGGATGGGGAGTAAGCTCATCGATGGATCGAC
CGGGGNTTTCCCNGGGGGGNNAAANNGGTNANCCGCNCNCAANTNCCNCNCATTATACGAGCCGGAAGCA
NAAAGNGGTAAAGCCCGGGGGGGCCTAAAGGAGNGGAGCTANCTTACNTTAATTGGCGTTGCNCNCNCNG
CCCNCNTTNCCNGNCGGGNAAACCNGNCNGN
