[The description below was written by a language model from this plasmid's Addgene catalogue record.]
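Description:
T4 Lysozyme N40L K43A S44-[A] WT* is a bacterial expression plasmid built on the pHS1403 backbone (about 5 kb without insert) that carries a mutant form of the bacteriophage T4 lysozyme gene (gene e). It is maintained in E. coli as a high-copy plasmid under ampicillin selection. The record does not name the promoter that drives expression or the origin of replication, and no feature table is provided, so these details of the backbone cannot be stated here.

The insert is roughly 600 bp and was placed between BamHI and HindIII sites, both of which remain intact. According to the depositor's notes, the BamHI site lies 27 bp from the start codon and the HindIII site 115 bp from the stop codon, so the cloned fragment includes short flanking sequences on either side of the coding region and can be excised or transferred as a cassette. The mutation field lists the substitutions N40L and K43A together with "S44-[A]", a notation that most plausibly indicates an alanine insertion at or after Ser44, although the record does not spell this out. "WT*" conventionally refers to the cysteine-free pseudo-wild-type T4 lysozyme used as a reference background for engineered variants, but the record does not define the term either. No affinity tags or fusion partners are listed.

The record gives no explicit purpose. A construct of this kind fits production of recombinant lysozyme variants in bacteria to study how point substitutions and insertions affect protein structure, folding and stability.
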