Addgene plasmid #18304: T4 Lysozyme N40L K43A S44-[A] WT*
Depositing lab: Brian Matthews. Depositing organization: University of Oregon.
Backbone
  Vector backbone: pHS1403
  Backbone size w/o insert (bp): 5000
  Vector type: Bacterial Expression
Growth in bacteria
  Bacterial resistance: Ampicillin, 100 μg/mL
  Growth temperature: 37°C
  Growth strain: DH5alpha
  Copy number: High Copy
Gene/Insert
  Gene/Insert name: T4 Lysozyme (alt name: DH53 TA)
  Species: Bacteriophage T4
  Insert size (bp): 600
  Mutation: N40L K43A S44-[A] WT*
  GenBank ID: NP_049736
  Entrez Gene: e (a.k.a. T4p123)
  Cloning method: Restriction Enzyme; 5′ cloning site BamHI (not destroyed); 3′ cloning site HindIII (not destroyed)
  Sequencing primers: 5′ na; 3′ GGCGTATCACGAGGCCC
Terms and licenses: Academic/Nonprofit Terms; Industry Terms: Not Available to Industry
Depositor comments: The BamHI site is 27 bp from the ATG and the HindIII site is 115 bp from the stop.
How to cite: T4 Lysozyme N40L K43A S44-[A] WT* was a gift from Brian Matthews (Addgene plasmid # 18304 ; http://n2t.net/addgene:18304 ; RRID:Addgene_18304)
